>Addgene plasmid #71144 | pJK320 | depositor full sequence | sequence record 131043 | pJK320 sequence 4176 bps
TGGCGAATGGG
[124 nt withheld, positions 12-135]
C
[91 nt withheld, positions 137-227]
A
[49 nt withheld, positions 229-277]
CCTTTGACGTTGGAGTCCACGTTCTTT
[37 nt withheld, positions 305-341]
ACCCTATCTCGGTCTATTCTTTTGATTTATAAGGGATTTTGCCGATTTCGGCCTATTGGTTAAAAAATGA
GCTGATTTAACAAAAATTTAACGCGAATTTTAACAAAATATTAACGTTTACAATTTCAGGTGGCACTTTT
CGGGGAAATGTGCGCGGAACCCCTATTTGTTTATTTTTCTAAATACATTCAAATATGTATCCGCTCATGA
GACAATAACCCTGATAAATGCTTCAATAATATTGAAAAAGGAAGAGTATGAGTATTCAACATTTCCGTGT
CGCCCTTATTCCCTTTTTTGCGGCATTTTGCCTTCCTGTTTTTGCTCACCCAGAAACGCTGGTGAAAGTA
AAAGATGCTGAAGATCAGTTGGGTGCACGAGTGGGTTACATCGAACTGGATCTCAACAGCGGTAAGATCC
TTGAGAGTTTTCGCCCCGAAGAACGTTTTCCAATGATGAGCACTTTTAAAGTTCTGCTATGTGGCGCGGT
ATTATCCCGTATTGACGCCGGGCAAGAGCAACTCGGTCGCCGCATACACTATTCTCAGAATGACTTGGTT
GAGTACTCACCAGTCACAGAAAAGCATCTTACGGATGGCATGACAGTAAGAGAATTATGCAGTGCTGCCA
TAACCATGAGTGATAACACTGCGGCCAACTTACTTCTGACAACGATCGGAGGACCGAAGGAGCTAACCGC
TTTTTTGCACAACATGGGGGATCATGTAACTCGCCTTGATCGTTGGGAACCGGAGCTGAATGAAGCCATA
CCAAACGACGAGCGTGACACCACGATGCCTGCAGCAATGGCAACAACGTTGCGCAAACTATTAACTGGCG
AACTACTTACTCTAGCTTCCCGGCAACAATTAATAGACTGGATGGAGGCGGATAAAGTTGCAGGACCACT
TCTGCGCTCGGCCCTTCCGGCTGGCTGGTTTATTGCTGATAAATCTGGAGCCGGTGAGCGTGGGTCTCGC
GGTATCATTGCAGCACTGGGGCCAGATGGTAAGCCCTCCCGTATCGTAGTTATCTACACGACGGGGAGTC
AGGCAACTATGGATGAACGAAATAGACAGATCGCTGAGATAGGTGCCTCACTGATTAAGCATTGGTAACT
GTCAGACCAAGTTTACTCATATATACTTTAGATTGATTTAAAACTTCATTTTTAATTTAAAAGGATCTAG
GTGAAGATCCTTTTTGATAATCTCATGACCAAAATCCCTTAACGTGAGTTTTCGTTCCACTGAGCGTCAG
ACCCCGTAGAAAAGATCAAAGGATCTTCTTGAGATCCTTTTTTTCTGCGCGTAATCTGCTGCTTGCAAAC
AAAAAAACCACCGCTACCAGCGGTGGTTTGTTTGCCGGATCAAGAGCTACCAACTCTTTTTCCGAAGGTA
ACTGGCTTCAGCAGAGCGCAGATACCAAATACTGTCCTTCTAGTGTAGCCGTAGTTAGGCCACCACTTCA
AGAACTCTGTAGCACCGCCTACATACCTCGCTCTGCTAATCCTGTTACCAGTGGCTGCTGCCAGTGGCGA
TAAGTCGTGTCTTACCGGGTTGGACTCAAGACGATAGTTACCGGATAAGGCGCAGCGGTCGGGCTGAACG
GGGGGTTCGTGCACACAGCCCAGCTTGGAGCGAACGACCTACACCGAACTGAGATACCTACAGCGTGAGC
TATGAGAAAGCGCCACGCTTCCCGAAGGGAGAAAGGCGGACAGGTATCCGGTAAGCGGCAGGGTCGGAAC
AGGAGAGCGCACGAGGGAGCTTCCAGGGGGAAACGCCTGGTATCTTTATAGTCCTGTCGGGTTTCGCCAC
CTCTGACTTGAGCGTCGATTTTTGTGATGCTCGTCAGGGGGGCGGAGCCTATGGAAAAACGCCAGCAACG
CGGCCTTTTTACGGTTCCTGGCCTTTTGCTGGCCTTTTGCTCACATGTTCTTTCCTGCGTTATCCCCTGA
TTCTGTGGATAACCGTATTACCGCCTTTGAGTGAGCTGATACCGCTCGCCGCAGCCGAACGACCGAGCGC
AGCGAGTCAGTGAGCGAGGAAGCGGAAGAGCGCCTGATGCGGTATTTTCTCCTTACGCATCTGTGCGGTA
TTTCACACCGCATATATGGTGCACTCTCAGTACAATCTGCTCTGATGCCGCATAGTTAAGCCAGTATACA
CTCCGCTATCGCTACGTGACTGGGTCATGGCTGCGCCCCGACACCCGCCAACACCCGCTGACGCGCCCTG
ACGGGCTTGTCTGCTCCCGGCATCCGCTTACAGACAAGCTGTGACCGTCTCCGGGAGCTGCATGTGTCAG
AGGTTTTCACCGTCATCACCGAAACGCGCGAGGCAGCTGCGGTAAAGCTCATCAGCGTGGTCGTGAAGCG
ATTCACAGATGTCTGCCTGTTCATCCGCGTCCAGCTCGTTGAGTTTCTCCAGAAGCGTTAATGTCTGGCT
TCTGATAAAGCGGGCCATGTTAAGGGCGGTTTTTTCCTGTTTGGTCACTGATGCCTCCGTGTAAGGGGGA
TTTCTGTTCATGGGGGTAATGATACCGATGAAACGAGAGAGGATGCTCACGATACGGGTTACTGATGATG
AACATGCCCGGTTACTGGAACGTTGTGAGGGTAAACAACTGGCGGTATGGATGCGGCGGGACCAGAGAAA
AATCACTCAGGGTCAATGCCAGCGCTTCGTTAATACAGATGTAGGTGTTCCACAGGGTAGCCAGCAGCAT
CCTGCGATGCAGATCCGGAACATAATGGTGCAGGGCGCTGACTTCCGCGTTTCCAGACTTTACGAAACAC
GGAAACCGAAGACCATTCATGTTGTTGCTCAGGTCGCAGACGTTTTGCAGCAGCAGTCGCTTCACGTTCG
CTCGCGTATCGGTGATTCATTCTGCTAACCAGTAAGGCAACCCCGCCAGCCTAGCCGGGTCCTCAACGAC
AGGAGCACGATCATGCGCACCCGTGGCCAGGACCCAACGCTGCCCGAGATCTCGATCCCGCGAAATTAAT
ACGACTCACTATAGGGAGACCACAACGGTTTCCCTCTAGAAATAATTTTGTTTAACTTTAAGAAGGAGAT
ATACATATGATGAGCGAAACCGCCCCCCTGCCCTCTGCTTCCAGTGCTTTAGAAGATAAAGCAGCCTCTG
CCCCCGTTGTGGGCATTATCATGGGCAGCCAGTCAGACTGGGAAACCATGCGCCATGCAGACGCATTGCT
GACAGAGCTGGAAATTCCGCATGAAACCCTCATTGTTTCAGCAAGTCGTACGCCAGACCGGTTGGCGGAT
TATGCGCGTACGGCAGCCGAACGCGGCCTGAATGTGATTATTGCTGGGGCCGGTGGAGCTGCACATCTGC
CGGGTATGTGTGCGGCATGGACACGCCTGCCCGTGCTGGGTGTTCCAGTAGAATCTCGCGCTCTTAAAGG
CATGGACAGCCTGCTTTCCATTGTGCAGATGCCCGGCGGCGTGCCTGTGGGCACTTTGGCTATTGGGGCA
TCCGGCGCCAAAAATGCCGCCTTGCTGGCCGCCTCCATTCTTGCACTGTATAACCCGGCCCTTGCCGCAC
GCCTTGAAACATGGCGCGCATTGCAGACGGCCTCTGTCCCCAACTCTCCCATTACCGAAGATAAATGAGA
ATTCGAGCTCCGTCGACAAGCTTGCGGCCGCACTCGAGCACCACCACCACCACCACTGAGATCCGGCTGC
TAACAAAGCCCGAAAGGAAGCTGAGTTGGCTGCTGCCACCGCTGAGCAATAACTAGCATAACCCCTTGGG
GCCTCTAAACGGGTCTTGAGGGGTTTTTTGCTGAAAGGAGGAACTATATCCGGAT
Features (pLannotate 1.2.2; 13 found; start..end, strand, type, name):
     12..467     +  rep_origin     f1 ori (sequence partly withheld): f1 bacteriophage origin of replication; arrow indicates direction of (+) strand synthesis
    494..598     +  promoter       AmpR promoter: bla
    599..1459    +  CDS            AmpR: β-lactamase; bla; confers resistance to ampicillin, carbenicillin, and related antibiotics
   1630..2218    +  rep_origin     ori: high-copy-number ColE1/pMB1/pBR322/pUC origin of replication
   2404..2546    -  misc_feature   bom: basis of mobility region from pBR322
   2648..2839    -  CDS            rop: Rop protein, which maintains plasmids at low copy number; rop
   2856..3236    +  CDS            YPB1_ECOLX: Protein predicted: Swiss-Prot protein existence level 4. From Escherichia coli.
   3348..3366    +  promoter       T7 promoter: promoter for bacteriophage T7 RNA polymerase
   3398..3420    +  RBS            RBS: efficient ribosome binding site from bacteriophage T7 gene 10 (Olins and Rangwala, 1989)
   3500..3961    +  CDS            purE (fragment): PURE_ECOLI - Experimental evidence at protein level: Swiss-Prot protein existence level 1. Catalyzes the conversion of N5-carboxyaminoimidazole ribonucleotide (N5-CAIR) to 4-carboxy-5-aminoimidazole ribonucleotide (CAIR). From Escherichia coli (strain K12).
   4020..4037    +  CDS            9xHis (fragment): 9xHis affinity tag
   4047..4096    +  CDS            SET1 (fragment): solubility-enhancement tag derived from T7 phage gene 10B
   4104..4151    +  terminator     T7 terminator: transcription terminator for bacteriophage T7 RNA polymerase
