[The description below was written by a language model from this plasmid's Addgene catalogue record and pLannotate feature annotations shown in this document.]
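Description:
pJK320 is a bacterial expression plasmid built on the pET23a backbone (4,176 bp in total) for producing a mutant form of N5-carboxyaminoimidazole ribonucleotide mutase (PurE) from the acidophilic bacterium Acetobacter aceti 1023 in E. coli. The purE coding sequence was inserted between the NdeI and EcoRI sites, both of which remain intact. It carries a histidine-59 to serine substitution and an additional N-terminal methionine. Automated annotation labels the insert as a fragment of E. coli K12 purE, which reflects homology to the best-matching database entry rather than the actual source organism given in the catalogue record.

Expression is driven by the bacteriophage T7 promoter, followed by the efficient T7 gene 10 ribosome binding site, and transcription ends at the T7 terminator. Production therefore depends on a host that supplies T7 RNA polymerase. A short His-tag sequence from the vector lies downstream of the insert, along with a small gene 10-derived fragment. The record does not say whether the tag is fused in frame to PurE or is excluded by a stop codon in the insert. The plasmid is maintained through a ColE1/pMB1-type origin and is listed as high copy, although the annotation also detects a bom region and a rop sequence from pBR322. Selection is by ampicillin resistance from β-lactamase under its own promoter. An f1 origin is also present, which allows single-stranded DNA production. PurE converts N5-CAIR to CAIR in purine biosynthesis, and this construct was made for biochemical and structural studies of the enzyme, in which the H59S variant presumably probes the role of that histidine residue.
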