Addgene plasmid #71144: pJK320
Purpose: Expression of Acetobacter aceti 1023 PurE (H59S mutant) in E. coli
Depositing lab: T. J. Kappock. Depositing organization: Washington University in Saint Louis. Publication: Biochemical and structural studies of N5-carboxyaminoimidazole ribonucleotide mutase from the acidophilic bacterium Acetobacter aceti. Constantine CZ, Starks CM, Mill CP, Ransome AE, Karpowicz SJ, Francois JA, Goodman RA, Kappock TJ. Biochemistry. 2006 Jul 11;45(27):8193-208. 10.1021/bi060465n PubMed 16819818.
Backbone
  Vector backbone: pET23a
  Backbone size w/o insert (bp): 3666
  Total vector size (bp): 4176
  Vector type: Bacterial Expression
Growth in bacteria
  Bacterial resistance: Ampicillin, 100 μg/mL
  Growth temperature: 37°C
  Growth strain: DH5alpha
  Copy number: High Copy
Gene/Insert
  Gene/Insert name: N5-carboxyaminoimidazole ribonucleotide mutase (alt names: purE; AZ09_02690)
  Species: Acetobacter aceti 1023
  Mutation: changes histidine-59 to serine; additional N-terminal methionine
  GenBank ID: AAZ04483.1 KDE21029.1
  Promoter: T7
  Cloning method: Restriction Enzyme; 5′ cloning site NdeI (not destroyed); 3′ cloning site EcoRI (not destroyed)
  Sequencing primers: 5′ T7 promoter; 3′ T7 terminator
Terms and licenses: Academic/Nonprofit Terms; Industry Terms: Not Available to Industry
How to cite: pJK320 was a gift from T. J. Kappock (Addgene plasmid # 71144 ; http://n2t.net/addgene:71144 ; RRID:Addgene_71144)
