>Addgene plasmid #71144 | pJK320 | addgene partial sequence | sequence record 134109 | T7 5'-TAATACGACTCACTATAGGG-3'
AATAATTTTGTTTAACTTTAAGAAGGAGATATACATATGATGAGCGAAACCGCCCCCCTGCCCTCTGCTT
CCAGTGCTTTAGAAGATAAAGCAGCCTCTGCCCCCGTTGTGGGCATTATCATGGGCAGCCAGTCAGACTG
GGAAACCATGCGCCATGCAGACGCATTGCTGACAGAGCTGGAAATTCCGCATGAAACCCTCATTGTTTCA
GCAAGTCGTACGCCAGACCGGTTGGCGGATTATGCGCGTACGGCAGCCGAACGCGGCCTGAATGTGATTA
TTGCTGGGGCCGGTGGAGCTGCACATCTGCCGGGTATGTGTGCGGCATGGACACGCCTGCCCGTGCTGGG
TGTTCCAGTAGAATCTCGCGCTCTTAAAGGCATGGACAGCCTGCTTTCCATTGTGCAGATGCCCGGCGGC
GTGCCTGTGGGCACTTTGGCTATTGGGGCATCCGGCGCCAAAAATGCCGCCTTGCTGGCCGCCTCCATTC
TTGCACTGTATAACCCGGCCCTTGCCGCACGCCTTGAAACATGGCGCGCATTGCAGACGGCCTCTGTCCC
CAACTCTCCCATTACCGAAGATAAATGAGAATTCGAGCTCCGTCGACAAGCTTGCGGCCGCACTCGAGCA
CCACCACCACCACCACTGAGATCCGGCTGCTAACAAAGCCCGAAAGGAAGCTGAGTTGGCTGCTGCCACC
GCTGAGCAATAACTAGCATAACCCCTTGGGGCCTCTAAACGGGTCTTGAGGGGTTTTTTGCTGAAAGGAG
GAACTATATCCGGATTGGCGAATGGG
[124 nt withheld, positions 797-920]
C
[91 nt withheld, positions 922-1012]
AGGGTGATGGTTCACGTA
