>Addgene plasmid #71144 | pJK320 | addgene partial sequence | sequence record 134110 | T7term 5'-GCTAGTTATTGCTCAGCGG-3'
CTTCCTTTCGGGCTTTGTTAGCAGCCGGATCTCAGTGGTGGTGGTGGTGGTGCTCGAGTGCGGCCGCAAG
CTTGTCGACGGAGCTCGAATTCTCATTTATCTTCGGTAATGGGAGAGTTGGGGACAGAGGCCGTCTGCAA
TGCGCGCCATGTTTCAAGGCGTGCGGCAAGGGCCGGGTTATACAGTGCAAGAATGGAGGCGGCCAGCAAG
GCGGCATTTTTGGCGCCGGATGCCCCAATAGCCAAAGTGCCCACAGGCACGCCGCCGGGCATCTGCACAA
TGGAAAGCAGGCTGTCCATGCCTTTAAGAGCGCGAGATTCTACTGGAACACCCAGCACGGGCAGGCGTGT
CCATGCCGCACACATACCCGGCAGATGTGCAGCTCCACCGGCCCCAGCAATAATCACATTCAGGCCGCGT
TCGGCTGCCGTACGCGCATAATCCGCCAACCGGTCTGGCGTACGACTTGCTGAAACAATGAGGGTTTCAT
GCGGAATTTCCAGCTCTGTCAGCAATGCGTCTGCATGGCGCATGGTTTCCCAGTCTGACTGGCTGCCCAT
GATAATGCCCACAACGGGGGCAGAGGCTGCTTTATCTTCTAAAGCACTGGAAGCAGAGGGCAGGGGGGCG
GTTTCGCTCATCATATGTATATCTCCTTCTTAAAGTTAAACAAAATTATTTCTAGAGGGAAACCGTTGTG
GTCTCCCTATAGTGAGTCGTATTAATTTCGCGGGATCGAGATCTCGGGCAGCGTTGGGTCCTGGCCACGG
GTGCGCATGATCGTGCTCCTGTCGTTGAGGACCCGGCTAGGCTGGCGGGGTTGCCTTACTGGTTAGCAGA
ATGAATCACCGATACGCGAGCGAACGTGAAGCGACTGCTGCTGCAAAACGTCTGCGACCTGAGCAACAAC
ATGAATGGTCTTCGGTTTCCGTGTTTCGTAAAGTCTGGAAACGCGGAAGTCAGCGCCCTGCACCATTATG
TTCCGGATCTGCATCGCAGGATGCTGCTGGCTACCCTGTGGAACACCTACATCTGTATTAACGAAGCGCT
GGCATTGACCCTGAGTGATTTTTCTCTGGTCCCGCCGCATCCATACCGCCAGTTGTTTACCCTCACAACG
TTCCAGTAACC
